Addgene plasmid #72300: pSCW01
Purpose: (Empty Backbone) Starting substrate for in vitro DNA mismatch repair substrate monitored by PstI cleavage. Derived from pUC19CPDrev H. HWang and J.B. Hays 2002 JBC 277:26136.
Depositing lab: Peggy Hsieh. Depositing organization: National Institute of Diabetes & Digestive & Kidney Diseases (NIDDK). Publication: In vitro studies of DNA mismatch repair proteins. Geng H, Du C, Chen S, Salerno V, Manfredi C, Hsieh P. Anal Biochem. 2011 Jun 15;413(2):179-84. doi: 10.1016/j.ab.2011.02.017. Epub 2011 Feb 15. PubMed 21329650.
Backbone
  Vector backbone: pUC19CPDrev
  Backbone manufacturer: gift from Dr. John Hays
  Backbone size (bp): 2025
  Modifications to backbone: pSCW01 were derived from pUC19CPDrev and follow the original numbering system with the four Nt.BstNBI endonuclease sites residing on the sense strand as defined by the pUC19 bla gene in pSCW01(Fig. 1A). A BbvC1 restriction endonuclease site was introduced at position 55 (Stratagene QuikchangeXL) in pUC19CPDrev and an existing BbvC1 site removed between positions 331 and 348. The resulting plasmid was digested with AatII and SapI, gel purified to remove the 76-bp intervening sequence, and ligated to synthetic 76-bp duplexes to create a 2030-bp plasmid, pSCW01, that served as homoduplex DNA controls in MMR assays. The plasmid was used to create circular DNA mismatch substrates for mismatch repair protein research
  Vector type: Bacterial Expression ; derivative of pUC19
  Promoter: lac
Growth in bacteria
  Bacterial resistance: Ampicillin, 100 μg/mL
  Growth temperature: 37°C
  Growth strain: DH5alpha
  Copy number: High Copy
Terms and licenses: Academic/Nonprofit Terms; Industry Terms: Not Available to Industry
How to cite: pSCW01 was a gift from Peggy Hsieh (Addgene plasmid # 72300 ; http://n2t.net/addgene:72300 ; RRID:Addgene_72300)
