[The description below was written by a language model from this plasmid's Addgene catalogue record and pLannotate feature annotations shown in this document.]
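Description:
pSCW01 is a small (2,030 bp) pUC19-derived bacterial plasmid catalogued as an empty backbone. It carries no insert or expressed payload; it serves as the starting material for building circular DNA substrates for in vitro mismatch repair (MMR) assays. It derives from pUC19CPDrev, a trimmed pUC19 derivative. The annotated features are only those needed for propagation: a high-copy ColE1/pMB1/pUC origin of replication and the bla (AmpR) β-lactamase gene conferring ampicillin resistance. The bla promoter is annotated as two fragments, one spanning the sequence origin. The catalogue entry lists a lac promoter, but the feature table does not annotate one, so its presence in this reduced backbone cannot be confirmed from the record.

The useful parts of the plasmid are its engineered restriction and nicking sites, which the automated annotation does not capture. Four Nt.BstNBI nicking endonuclease sites lie on the sense strand, as defined by the bla gene. A BbvCI site was introduced by site-directed mutagenesis at position 55, and a pre-existing BbvCI site between positions 331 and 348 was removed. The 76-bp AatII–SapI segment was then replaced with a synthetic 76-bp duplex to give the final plasmid. Clustered nicking sites of this kind generally allow a short single-stranded stretch to be removed and replaced with an oligonucleotide carrying a defined mismatch, although the record does not detail this procedure. Repair of the resulting heteroduplex is monitored by PstI cleavage. Unmodified pSCW01 serves as the homoduplex control in these assays of mismatch repair proteins.
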