Features (pLannotate 1.2.2; 4 found; start..end, strand, type, name):
     39..127     -  promoter       AmpR promoter (fragment): bla
    410..998     -  rep_origin     ori: high-copy-number ColE1/pMB1/pBR322/pUC origin of replication
   1169..2029    -  CDS            AmpR: β-lactamase; bla; confers resistance to ampicillin, carbenicillin, and related antibiotics
   2030..16      -  promoter       AmpR promoter (fragment) (across the origin): bla
>Addgene plasmid #72300 | pSCW01 | addgene full sequence | sequence record 255196 | Addgene NGS Result
CTCTTCCTTTTTCAATCTCGAGGATCTCGTGCACAGCTTATTATTGAAGCATTGCTGAGGGTTATTGTCT
CATGAGCGGATACATATTTGAATGTATTTAGAAAAATAAACAAATAGGGGTTCCGCGCACATTTCCCCGA
AAAGTGCCACCTGACGTCATCGAGTCGGATCCGAGTCATTCCTGCAGCGAGTCCATGGGAGTCAAATAGA
CAACGATTTGAATTCGCTCTTCCGCTTCCTCGCTCACTGCCTCGCTGCGCTCGGTCGTTCGGCTGCGGCG
AGCGGTATCAGCTCACTCAAAGGCGGTAATACGGTTATCCACAGAATCAGGGGATAACGCAGGAAAGAAC
ATGTGAGCAAAAGGCCAGCAAAAGGCCAGGAACCGTAAAAAGGCCGCGTTGCTGGCGTTTTTCCATAGGC
TCCGCCCCCCTGACGAGCATCACAAAAATCGACGCTCAAGTCAGAGGTGGCGAAACCCGACAGGACTATA
AAGATACCAGGCGTTTCCCCCTGGAAGCTCCCTCGTGCGCTCTCCTGTTCCGACCCTGCCGCTTACCGGA
TACCTGTCCGCCTTTCTCCCTTCGGGAAGCGTGGCGCTTTCTCATAGCTCACGCTGTAGGTATCTCAGTT
CGGTGTAGGTCGTTCGCTCCAAGCTGGGCTGTGTGCACGAACCCCCCGTTCAGCCCGACCGCTGCGCCTT
ATCCGGTAACTATCGTCTTAAGTCCAACCCGGTAAGACACGACTTATCGCCACTGGCAGCAGCCACTGGT
AACAGGATTAGCAGAGCGAGGTATGTAGGCGGTGCTACAGAGTTCTTGAAGTGGTGGCCTAACTACGGCT
ACACTAGAAGAACAGTATTTGGTATCTGCGCTCTGCTGAAGCCAGTTACCTTCGGAAAAAGAGTTGGTAG
CTCTTGGTCCGGCAAACAAACCACCGCTGGTAGCGGTGGTTTTTTTGTTTGCAAGCAGCAGATTACGCGC
AGAAAAAAAGCATCTCAAGAAGATTCTTTGATCTTTTCTACGGGGTCTGACGCTCAGTGGAACGAAAACT
CACGTTAAGGGATTTTGGTCATGAGATTATCAAAAAGGATGTTCACCTAGATGCTTTTAAATTAAAAATG
AAGTTTTAAATCAATCTAAAGTATATATGAGTAAACTTGGTCTGACAGTTACCAATGCTTAATCAGTGAG
GCACCTATCTCAGCGATCTGTCTATTTCGTTCATCCATAGTTGCCTGACTTCCCGTCGTGTAGATAACTA
CGATACGGGAGGGCTTACCATCTGGCCCCAGTGCTGCAATGATACCGCGAGACCCACGCTCACCGGCTCC
AGATTTATCAGCAATAAACCAGCCAGCCGGAAGGGCCGAGCGCAGAAGTGGTCCTGCAACTTTATCCGCC
TCCATCCAGTCTATTAATTGTTGCCGGGAAGCTAGAGTAAGTAGTTCGCCAGTTAATAGTTTGCGCAACG
TTGTTGCCATTGCTACAGGCATCGTGGTGTCACGCTCGTCGTTTGGTATGGCTTCATTCAGCTCCGGTTC
CCAACGATCAAGGCGAGTTACATGGTCCCCCATGTTGTGCAAAAAAGCGGTTAGCTCCTTCGGTCCTCCG
ATCGTTGTCAGAAGTAAGTTGGCCGCAGTGTTATCACTCATGGTTATGGCAGCACTGCATAATTCTCTTA
CTGTCATGCCATCCGTAAGATGCTTTTCTGTGACTGGTGAGTACTCAACCAAGTCATTCTGAGAATAGTG
TATGCGGCGACCGAGTTGCTCTTGCCCGGCGTCAATACGGGATAATACCGCGCCACATAGCAGAACTTTA
AAAGTGCTCATCATTGGAAAACGTTCTTCGGGGCGAAAACTCTCAAGAATCTTACCGCTGTTGAGGTCCA
GTTCGATGTAACCCACTCGTGCACCCAACTGATCTTCAGCATCTTTTACTTTCACCAGCGTTTCTGGGTG
AGCAAAAACAGGAAGGCAAAATGCCGCAAAAAAGGGAATAAGGGCGACACGGAAATGTTGAATACTCATA
